>Addgene plasmid #124890 | pCold CL7-Cas9 | addgene full sequence | sequence record 272023 | Addgene NGS Result
CGACTCCTGCATTAGGAAGCAGCCCAGTAGTAGGTTGAGGCCGTTGAGCACCGCCGCCGCAAGGAATGGT
GTGGTTGACAATTAATCATCGGCTCGTATAATGTGTAATTGTGAGCGGATAACAATTTGATGTGCTAGCG
CATATCCAGTGTAGTAAGGCAAGTCCCTTCAAGAGTTATCGTTGATACCCCTCGTAGTGCACATTCCTTT
AACGCTTCAAAATCTGTAAAGCACGCCATATCGCCGAAAGGCACACTTAATTATTAAGAGGTAATACACC
ATGAGCAAAAGCAATGAACCGGGTAAAGCAACCGGTGAAGGTAAACCGGTTAATAACAAATGGCTGAACA
ATGCCGGTAAAGATCTGGGTAGTCCGGTTCCGGATCGTATTGCAAATAAACTGCGTGATAAAGAATTCGA
GAGCTTCGATGATTTTCGTGAAACCTTTTGGGAAGAAGTTAGCAAAGATCCTGAACTGAGCAAACAGTTT
AGCCGCAATAACAATGATCGTATGAAAGTTGGTAAAGCACCGAAAACACGTACCCAGGATGTTAGCGGTA
AACGTACCTCATTTGAACTGAATCATCAGAAACCGATTGAACAGAATGGTGGCGTTTATGATATGGATAA
CATTAGCGTTGTTACCCCGAAACGCAACATTGATATTGAAGGCGGTGGTGGTGGTTCTTTGGAGGTTTTG
TTCCAGGGTCCAATGGATAAGAAATACTCAATAGGCTTAGATATCGGCACAAATAGCGTCGGATGGGCGG
TGATCACTGATGAATATAAGGTTCCGTCTAAAAAGTTCAAGGTTCTGGGAAATACAGACCGCCACAGTAT
CAAAAAAAATCTTATAGGGGCTCTTTTATTTGACAGTGGAGAGACAGCGGAAGCGACTCGTCTCAAACGG
ACAGCTCGTAGAAGGTATACACGTCGGAAGAATCGTATTTGTTATCTACAGGAGATTTTTTCAAATGAGA
TGGCGAAAGTAGATGATAGTTTCTTTCATCGACTTGAAGAGTCTTTTTTGGTGGAAGAAGACAAGAAGCA
TGAACGTCATCCTATTTTTGGAAATATAGTAGATGAAGTTGCTTATCATGAGAAATATCCAACTATCTAT
CATCTGCGAAAAAAATTGGTAGATTCTACTGATAAAGCGGATTTGCGCTTAATCTATTTGGCCTTAGCGC
ATATGATTAAGTTTCGTGGTCATTTTTTGATTGAGGGAGATTTAAATCCTGATAATAGTGATGTGGACAA
ACTATTTATCCAGTTGGTACAAACCTACAATCAATTATTTGAAGAAAACCCTATTAACGCAAGTGGAGTA
GATGCTAAAGCGATTCTTTCTGCACGATTGAGTAAATCAAGACGATTAGAAAATCTCATTGCTCAGCTCC
CCGGTGAGAAGAAAAATGGCTTATTTGGGAATCTCATTGCTTTGTCATTGGGTTTGACCCCTAATTTTAA
ATCAAATTTTGATTTGGCAGAAGATGCTAAATTACAGCTTTCAAAAGATACTTACGATGATGATTTAGAT
AATTTATTGGCGCAAATTGGAGATCAATATGCTGATTTGTTTTTGGCAGCTAAGAATTTATCAGATGCTA
TTTTACTTTCAGATATCCTAAGAGTAAATACTGAAATAACTAAGGCTCCCCTATCAGCTTCAATGATTAA
ACGCTACGATGAACATCATCAAGACTTGACTCTTTTAAAAGCTTTAGTTCGACAACAACTTCCAGAAAAG
TATAAAGAAATCTTTTTTGATCAATCAAAAAACGGATATGCAGGTTATATTGATGGGGGAGCTAGCCAAG
AAGAATTTTATAAATTTATCAAACCAATTTTAGAAAAAATGGATGGTACTGAGGAATTATTGGTGAAACT
AAATCGTGAAGATTTGCTGCGCAAGCAACGGACCTTTGACAACGGCTCTATTCCCCATCAAATTCACTTG
GGTGAGCTGCATGCTATTTTGAGAAGACAAGAAGACTTTTATCCATTTTTAAAAGACAATCGTGAGAAGA
TTGAAAAAATCTTGACTTTTCGCATTCCTTATTATGTTGGTCCATTGGCGCGTGGCAATAGTCGTTTTGC
ATGGATGACTCGGAAGTCTGAAGAAACAATTACCCCATGGAATTTTGAAGAAGTTGTCGATAAAGGTGCT
TCAGCTCAATCATTTATTGAACGCATGACAAACTTTGATAAAAATCTTCCAAATGAAAAAGTACTACCAA
AACATAGTTTGCTTTATGAGTATTTTACGGTTTATAACGAATTGACAAAGGTCAAATATGTTACTGAAGG
AATGCGAAAACCAGCATTTCTTTCAGGTGAACAGAAGAAAGCCATTGTTGATTTACTCTTCAAAACAAAT
CGAAAAGTAACCGTTAAGCAATTAAAAGAAGATTATTTCAAAAAAATAGAATGTTTTGATAGTGTTGAAA
TTTCAGGAGTTGAAGATAGATTTAATGCTTCATTAGGTACCTACCATGATTTGCTAAAAATTATTAAAGA
TAAAGATTTTTTGGATAATGAAGAAAATGAAGATATCTTAGAGGATATTGTTTTAACATTGACCTTATTT
GAAGATAGGGAGATGATTGAGGAAAGACTTAAAACATATGCTCACCTCTTTGATGATAAGGTGATGAAAC
AGCTTAAACGTCGCCGTTATACTGGTTGGGGACGTTTGTCTCGAAAATTGATTAATGGTATTAGGGATAA
GCAATCTGGCAAAACAATATTAGATTTTTTGAAATCAGATGGTTTTGCCAATCGCAATTTTATGCAGCTG
ATCCATGATGATAGTTTGACATTTAAAGAAGACATTCAAAAAGCACAAGTGTCTGGACAAGGCGATAGTT
TACATGAACATATTGCAAATTTAGCTGGTAGCCCTGCTATTAAAAAAGGTATTTTACAGACTGTAAAAGT
TGTTGATGAATTGGTCAAAGTAATGGGGCGGCATAAGCCAGAAAATATCGTTATTGAAATGGCACGTGAA
AATCAGACAACTCAAAAGGGCCAGAAAAATTCGCGAGAGCGTATGAAACGAATCGAAGAAGGTATCAAAG
AATTAGGAAGTCAGATTCTTAAAGAGCATCCTGTTGAAAATACTCAATTGCAAAATGAAAAGCTCTATCT
CTATTATCTCCAAAATGGAAGAGACATGTATGTGGACCAAGAATTAGATATTAATCGTTTAAGTGATTAT
GATGTCGATCACATTGTTCCACAAAGTTTCCTTAAAGACGATTCAATAGACAATAAGGTCTTAACGCGTT
CTGATAAAAATCGTGGTAAATCGGATAACGTTCCAAGTGAAGAAGTAGTCAAAAAGATGAAAAACTATTG
GAGACAACTTCTAAACGCCAAGTTAATCACTCAACGTAAGTTTGATAATTTAACGAAAGCTGAACGTGGA
GGTTTGAGTGAACTTGATAAAGCTGGTTTTATCAAACGCCAATTGGTTGAAACTCGCCAAATCACTAAGC
ATGTGGCACAAATTTTGGATAGTCGCATGAATACTAAATACGATGAAAATGATAAACTTATTCGAGAGGT
TAAAGTGATTACCTTAAAATCTAAATTAGTTTCTGACTTCCGAAAAGATTTCCAATTCTATAAAGTACGT
GAGATTAACAATTACCATCATGCCCATGATGCGTATCTAAATGCCGTCGTTGGAACTGCTTTGATTAAGA
AATATCCAAAACTTGAATCGGAGTTTGTCTATGGTGATTATAAAGTTTATGATGTTCGTAAAATGATTGC
TAAGTCTGAGCAAGAAATAGGCAAAGCAACCGCAAAATATTTCTTTTACTCTAATATCATGAACTTCTTC
AAAACAGAAATTACACTTGCAAATGGAGAGATTCGCAAACGCCCTCTAATCGAAACTAATGGGGAAACTG
GAGAAATTGTCTGGGATAAAGGGCGAGATTTTGCCACAGTGCGCAAAGTATTGTCCATGCCCCAAGTCAA
TATTGTCAAGAAAACAGAAGTACAGACAGGCGGATTCTCCAAGGAGTCAATTTTACCAAAAAGAAATTCG
GACAAGCTTATTGCTCGTAAAAAAGACTGGGATCCAAAAAAATATGGTGGTTTTGATAGTCCAACGGTAG
CTTATTCAGTCCTAGTGGTTGCTAAGGTGGAAAAAGGGAAATCGAAGAAGTTAAAATCCGTTAAAGAGTT
ACTAGGGATCACAATTATGGAAAGAAGTTCCTTTGAAAAAAATCCGATTGACTTTTTAGAAGCTAAAGGA
TATAAGGAAGTTAAAAAAGACTTAATCATTAAACTACCTAAATATAGTCTTTTTGAGTTAGAAAACGGTC
GTAAACGGATGCTGGCTAGTGCCGGAGAATTACAAAAAGGAAATGAGCTGGCTCTGCCAAGCAAATATGT
GAATTTTTTATATTTAGCTAGTCATTATGAAAAGTTGAAGGGTAGTCCAGAAGATAACGAACAAAAACAA
TTGTTTGTGGAGCAGCATAAGCATTATTTAGATGAGATTATTGAGCAAATCAGTGAATTTTCTAAGCGTG
TTATTTTAGCAGATGCCAATTTAGATAAAGTTCTTAGTGCATATAACAAACATAGAGACAAACCAATACG
TGAACAAGCAGAAAATATTATTCATTTATTTACGTTGACGAATCTTGGAGCTCCCGCTGCTTTTAAATAT
TTTGATACAACAATTGATCGTAAACGATATACGTCTACAAAAGAAGTTTTAGATGCCACTCTTATCCATC
AATCCATCACTGGTCTTTATGAAACACGCATTGATTTGAGTCAGCTAGGAGGTGACCCCAAGAAGAAGAG
GAAGGTGATGGATAAGCATCACCACCACCATCACTAATAGGTAATCTCTGCTTAAAAGCACAGAATCTAA
GATCCCTGCCATTTGGCGGGGATTTTTTTATTTGTTTTCAGGAAATAAATAATCGATCGCGTAATAAAAT
CTATTATTATTTTTGTGAAGAATAAATTTGGGTGCAATGAGAATGCGCAGGCCCTTTCGTCTCGCGCGTT
TCGGTGATGACGGTGAAAACCTCTGACACATGCAGCTCCCGGAGACGGTCACAGCTTGTCTGTAAGCGGA
TGCCGGGAGCAGACAAGCCCGTCAGGGCGCGTCAGCGGGTGTTGGCGGGTGTCGGGGCTGGCTTAACTAT
GCGGCATCAGAGCAGATTGTACTGAGAGTGCACCATAGTCGACTAATACGACTCACTATAGGTGACATCA
ATTATTATACATGTTTTAGAGCTAGAAATAGCAAGTTAAAATAAGGCTAGTCCGTTATCAACTTGAAAAA
GTGGCACCGAGTCGGTGCTTAGCATCCAAACTCGAGTAAGGATCTCCAGGCATCAAATAAAACGAAAGGC
TCAGTCGAAAGACTGGGCCTTTCGTTTTATCTGTTGTTTGTCGGTGAACGCTCTCGTCGACACTATGGTT
GCTTTGACGTATGCGGTGTGAAATACCGCACAGATGCGTAAGGAGAAAATACCGCATCAGGCGTCAGGTG
GCACTTTTCGGGGAAATGTGCGCGGAACCCCTATTTGTTTATTTTTCTAAATACATTCAAATATGTATCC
GCTCATGAGACAATAACCCTGATAAATGCTTCAATAATATTGAAAAAGGAAGAGTATGAGTATTCAACAT
TTCCGTGTCGCCCTTATTCCCTTTTTTGCGGCATTTTGCCTTCCTGTTTTTGCTCACCCAGAAACGCTGG
TGAAAGTAAAAGATGCTGAAGATCAGTTGGGTGCACGAGTGGGTTACATCGAACTGGATCTCAACAGCGG
TAAGATCCTTGAGAGTTTTCGCCCCGAAGAACGTTTTCCAATGATGAGCACTTTTAAAGTTCTGCTATGT
GGCGCGGTATTATCCCGTATTGACGCCGGGCAAGAGCAACTCGGTCGCCGCATACACTATTCTCAGAATG
ACTTGGTTGAGTACTCACCAGTCACAGAAAAGCATCTTACGGATGGCATGACAGTAAGAGAATTATGCAG
TGCTGCCATAACCATGAGTGATAACACTGCGGCCAACTTACTTCTGACAACGATCGGAGGACCGAAGGAG
CTAACCGCTTTTTTGCACAACATGGGGGATCATGTAACTCGCCTTGATCGTTGGGAACCGGAGCTGAATG
AAGCCATACCAAACGACGAGCGTGACACCACGATGCCTGTAGCAATGGCAACAACGTTGCGCAAACTATT
AACTGGCGAACTACTTACTCTAGCTTCCCGGCAACAATTAATAGACTGGATGGAGGCGGATAAAGTTGCA
GGACCACTTCTGCGCTCGGCCCTTCCGGCTGGCTGGTTTATTGCTGATAAATCTGGAGCCGGTGAGCGTG
GGTCTCGCGGTATCATTGCAGCACTGGGGCCAGATGGTAAGCCCTCCCGTATCGTAGTTATCTACACGAC
GGGGAGTCAGGCAACTATGGATGAACGAAATAGACAGATCGCTGAGATAGGTGCCTCACTGATTAAGCAT
TGGTAACTGTCAGACCAAGTTTACTCATATATACTTTAGATTGATTTAAAACTTCATTTTTAATTTAAAA
GGATCTAGGTGAAGATCCTTTTTGATAATCTCATGACCAAAATCCCTTAACGTGAGTTTTCGTTCCACTG
AGCGTCAGACCCCGTAGAAAAGATCAAAGGATCTTCTTGAGATCCTTTTTTTCTGCGCGTAATCTGCTGC
TTGCAAACAAAAAAACCACCGCTACCAGCGGTGGTTTGTTTGCCGGATCAAGAGCTACCAACTCTTTTTC
CGAAGGTAACTGGCTTCAGCAGAGCGCAGATACCAAATACTGTTCTTCTAGTGTAGCCGTAGTTAGGCCA
CCACTTCAAGAACTCTGTAGCACCGCCTACATACCTCGCTCTGCTAATCCTGTTACCAGTGGCTGCTGCC
AGTGGCGATAAGTCGTGTCTTACCGGGTTGGACTCAAGACGATAGTTACCGGATAAGGCGCAGCGGTCGG
GCTGAACGGGGGGTTCGTGCACACAGCCCAGCTTGGAGCGAACGACCTACACCGAACTGAGATACCTACA
GCGTGAGCTATGAGAAAGCGCCACGCTTCCCGAAGGGAGAAAGGCGGACAGGTATCCGGTAAGCGGCAGG
GTCGGAACAGGAGAGCGCACGAGGGAGCTTCCAGGGGGAAACGCCTGGTATCTTTATAGTCCTGTCGGGT
TTCGCCACCTCTGACTTGAGCGTCGATTTTTGTGATGCTCGTCAGGGGGGCGGAGCCTATGGAAAAACGC
CAGCAACGCGGCCTTTTTACGGTTCCTGGCCTTTTGCTGGCCTTTTGCTCACATAGTCATGCCCCGCGCC
CACCGGAAGGAGCTGACTGGGTTGAAGGCTCTCAAGGGCATCGGTCGAGATCCCGGTGCCTAATGAGTGA
GCTAACTTACATTAATTGCGTTGCGCTCACTGCCCGCTTTCCAGTCGGGAAACCTGTCGTGCCAGCTGCA
TTAATGAATCGGCCAACGCGCGGGGAGAGGCGGTTTGCGTATTGGGCGCCAGGGTGGTTTTTCTTTTCAC
CAGTGAGACGGGCAACAGCTGATTGCCCTTCACCGCCTGGCCCTGAGAGAGTTGCAGCAAGCGGTCCACG
CTGGTTTGCCCCAGCAGGCGAAAATCCTGTTTGATGGTGGTTAACGGCGGGATATAACATGAGCTGTCTT
CGGTATCGTCGTATCCCACTACCGAGATATCCGCACCAACGCGCAGCCCGGACTCGGTAATGGCGCGCAT
TGCGCCCAGCGCCATCTGATCGTTGGCAACCAGCATCGCAGTGGGAACGATGCCCTCATTCAGCATTTGC
ATGGTTTGTTGAAAACCGGACATGGCACTCCAGTCGCCTTCCCGTTCCGCTATCGGCTGAATTTGATTGC
GAGTGAGATATTTATGCCAGCCAGCCAGACGCAGACGCGCCGAGACAGAACTTAATGGGCCCGCTAACAG
CGCGATTTGCTGGTGACCCAATGCGACCAGATGCTCCACGCCCAGTCGCGTACCGTCTTCATGGGAGAAA
ATAATACTGTTGATGGGTGTCTGGTCAGAGACATCAAGAAATAACGCCGGAACATTAGTGCAGGCAGCTT
CCACAGCAATGGCATCCTGGTCATCCAGCGGATAGTTAATGATCAGCCCACTGACGCGTTGCGCGAGAAG
ATTGTGCACCGCCGCTTTACAGGCTTCGACGCCGCTTCGTTCTACCATCGACACCACCACGCTGGCACCC
AGTTGATCGGCGCGAGATTTAATCGCCGCGACAATTTGCGACGGCGCGTGCAGGGCCAGACTGGAGGTGG
CAACGCCAATCAGCAACGACTGTTTGCCCGCCAGTTGTTGTGCCACGCGGTTGGGAATGTAATTCAGCTC
CGCCATCGCCGCTTCCACTTTTTCCCGCGTTTTCGCAGAAACGTGGCTGGCCTGGTTCACCACGCGGGAA
ACGGTCTGATAAGAGACACCGGCATACTCTGCGACATCGTATAACGTTACTGGTTTCACATTCACCACCC
TGAATTGACTCTCTTCCGGGCGCTATCATGCCATACCGCGAAAGGTTTTGCGCCATTCGATGGTGTCCGG
GATCTCGACGCTCTCCCTTATG
Features (pLannotate 1.2.2; 20 found; start..end, strand, type, name):
     75..103     +  promoter       tac promoter: strong E. coli promoter; hybrid between the trp and lac UV5 promoters
    109..125     +  protein_bind   lac operator: The lac repressor binds to the lac operator to inhibit transcription in E. coli. This inhibition can be relieved by adding lactose or isopropyl-β-D-thiogalactopyranoside (IPTG). lac repressor encoded by lacI
    147..280     +  5'UTR          cspA 5'UTR: cspA; 5'UTR of the E. coli cold shock protein cspA gene (Mitta et al., 1997)
    284..676     +  CDS            colE7 (fragment): CEA7_ECOLX - Also known as cea. Experimental evidence at protein level: Swiss-Prot protein existence level 1. Colicins are polypeptide toxins produced by and active against E.coli and closely related bacteria. From Escherichia coli.
    713..4816    +  CDS            cas9: CAS9_STRP1 - Also known as csn1 From Streptococcus pyogenes serotype M1.
   4875..5019    +  3'UTR          cspA 3'UTR: cspA; 3'UTR of the E. coli cold shock protein cspA gene (Mitta et al., 1997)
   5031..5066    +  CDS            rop (fragment): Rop protein, which maintains plasmids at low copy number; rop
   5168..5217    +  misc_feature   bom (fragment): basis of mobility region from pBR322
   5224..5242    +  promoter       T7 promoter: promoter for bacteriophage T7 RNA polymerase
   5263..5338    +  misc_RNA       gRNA scaffold: guide RNA scaffold for the Streptococcus pyogenes CRISPR/Cas9 system
   5374..5445    +  terminator     rrnB T1 terminator: transcription terminator T1 from the E. coli rrnB gene
   5470..5521    +  misc_feature   bom (fragment): basis of mobility region from pBR322
   5551..5655    +  promoter       AmpR promoter: bla
   5656..6516    +  CDS            AmpR: β-lactamase; bla; confers resistance to ampicillin, carbenicillin, and related antibiotics
   6687..7275    +  rep_origin     ori: high-copy-number ColE1/pMB1/pBR322/pUC origin of replication
   7333..7398    -  CDS            TcR (fragment): tetracycline efflux protein; tet; confers resistance to tetracycline
   7413..7434    -  protein_bind   CAP binding site: CAP binding activates transcription in the presence of cAMP. E. coli catabolite activator protein
   7447..8529    -  CDS            lacI: lac repressor; lacI; The lac repressor binds to the lac operator to inhibit transcription in E. coli. This inhibition can be relieved by adding lactose or isopropyl-β-D-thiogalactopyranoside (IPTG).
   8530..8607    -  promoter       lacI promoter: lacI
   8615..71      -  CDS            TcR (fragment) (across the origin): tetracycline efflux protein; tet; confers resistance to tetracycline
