[The description below was written by a language model from this plasmid's Addgene catalogue record and pLannotate feature annotations shown in this document.]
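Description:
pCold CL7-Cas9 is a bacterial expression plasmid built on the pCold I backbone for producing Streptococcus pyogenes Cas9 in Escherichia coli, with the stated aim of obtaining complete Cas9 ribonucleoprotein (RNP). It is propagated through a high-copy ColE1/pUC-type origin and selected with ampicillin via the β-lactamase gene. Short remnants of rop, bom and the tetracycline resistance gene are annotated but appear to be non-functional backbone fragments.

The protein expression cassette is annotated with a tac promoter followed by a lac operator. A plasmid-borne lacI gene supplies the repressor, so transcription is IPTG-inducible. The coding region is flanked by the 5' and 3' untranslated regions of the E. coli cold shock gene cspA, the hallmark of pCold vectors, which favour translation at reduced temperature. The open reading frame begins with a fragment of colicin E7, corresponding to the CL7 tag named in the plasmid title. CL7 is generally used as a high-affinity purification handle that binds the immunity protein Im7, although the record does not describe the purification scheme. The full-length cas9 coding sequence follows after a short unannotated linker region. No other tags or cleavage sites appear in the feature table.

Downstream, a separate transcription unit comprises a T7 promoter, a short gap where a spacer would sit, the S. pyogenes guide RNA scaffold and the rrnB T1 terminator. This arrangement allows a single-guide RNA to be co-expressed with Cas9 in a host that supplies T7 RNA polymerase, so that the RNP assembles in the cell and can be purified as a complex. The target of any guide sequence is not stated in the record.
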