Addgene plasmid #124890: pCold CL7-Cas9
Purpose: obtaining full Cas9 RNP
Depositing lab: Yi Liu. Depositing organization: Hubei University. Publication: Co-expression of Cas9 and single-guided RNAs in Escherichia coli streamlines production of Cas9 ribonucleoproteins. Qiao J, Li W, Lin S, Sun W, Ma L, Liu Y. Commun Biol. 2019 May 3;2:161. doi: 10.1038/s42003-019-0402-x. eCollection 2019. PubMed 31069270.
Backbone
  Vector backbone: pCold I
  Vector type: Bacterial Expression
Growth in bacteria
  Bacterial resistance: Ampicillin, 100 μg/mL
  Growth temperature: 37°C
  Growth strain: NEB Stable
  Copy number: High Copy
Gene/Insert
  Gene/Insert name: Cas9
  Cloning method: Ligation Independent Cloning
Terms and licenses: Academic/Nonprofit Terms; Industry Terms: Not Available to Industry
How to cite: pCold CL7-Cas9 was a gift from Yi Liu (Addgene plasmid # 124890 ; http://n2t.net/addgene:124890 ; RRID:Addgene_124890)
