>Addgene plasmid #124890 | pCold CL7-Cas9 | depositor partial sequence | sequence record 238731 | cas9
ATGAGCAAAAGCAATGAACCGGGTAAAGCAACCGGTGAAGGTAAACCGGTTAATAACAAATGGCTGAACA
ATGCCGGTAAAGATCTGGGTAGTCCGGTTCCGGATCGTATTGCAAATAAACTGCGTGATAAAGAATTCGA
GAGCTTCGATGATTTTCGTGAAACCTTTTGGGAAGAAGTTAGCAAAGATCCTGAACTGAGCAAACAGTTT
AGCCGCAATAACAATGATCGTATGAAAGTTGGTAAAGCACCGAAAACACGTACCCAGGATGTTAGCGGTA
AACGTACCTCATTTGAACTGAATCATCAGAAACCGATTGAACAGAATGGTGGCGTTTATGATATGGATAA
CATTAGCGTTGTTACCCCGAAACGCAACATTGATATTGAAGGCGGTGGTGGTGGTTCTTTGGAGGTTTTG
TTCCAGGGTCCAATGGATAAGAAATACTCAATAGGCTTAGATATCGGCACAAATAGCGTCGGATGGGCGG
TGATCACTGATGAATATAAGGTTCCGTCTAAAAAGTTCAAGGTTCTGGGAAATACAGACCGCCACAGTAT
CAAAAAAAATCTTATAGGGGCTCTTTTATTTGACAGTGGAGAGACAGCGGAAGCGACTCGTCTCAAACGG
ACAGCTCGTAGAAGGTATACACGTCGGAAGAATCGTATTTGTTATCTACAGGAGATTTTTTCAAATGAGA
TGGCGAAAGTAGATGATAGTTTCTTTCATCGACTTGAAGAGTCTTTTTTGGTGGAAGAAGACAAGAAGCA
TGAACGTCATCCTATTTTTGGAAATATAGTAGATGAAGTTGCTTATCATGAGAAATATCCAACTATCTAT
CATCTGCGAAAAAAATTGGTAGATTCTACTGATAAAGCGGATTTGCGCTTAATCTATTTGGCCTTAGCGC
ATATGATTAAGTTTCGTGGTCATTTTTTGATTGAGGGAGATTTAAATCCTGATAATAGTGATGTGGACAA
ACTATTTATCCAGTTGGTACAAACCTACAATCAATTATTTGAAGAAAACCCTATTAACGCAAGTGGAGTA
GATGCTAAAGCGATTCTTTCTGCACGATTGAGTAAATCAAGACGATTAGAAAATCTCATTGCTCAGCTCC
CCGGTGAGAAGAAAAATGGCTTATTTGGGAATCTCATTGCTTTGTCATTGGGTTTGACCCCTAATTTTAA
ATCAAATTTTGATTTGGCAGAAGATGCTAAATTACAGCTTTCAAAAGATACTTACGATGATGATTTAGAT
AATTTATTGGCGCAAATTGGAGATCAATATGCTGATTTGTTTTTGGCAGCTAAGAATTTATCAGATGCTA
TTTTACTTTCAGATATCCTAAGAGTAAATACTGAAATAACTAAGGCTCCCCTATCAGCTTCAATGATTAA
ACGCTACGATGAACATCATCAAGACTTGACTCTTTTAAAAGCTTTAGTTCGACAACAACTTCCAGAAAAG
TATAAAGAAATCTTTTTTGATCAATCAAAAAACGGATATGCAGGTTATATTGATGGGGGAGCTAGCCAAG
AAGAATTTTATAAATTTATCAAACCAATTTTAGAAAAAATGGATGGTACTGAGGAATTATTGGTGAAACT
AAATCGTGAAGATTTGCTGCGCAAGCAACGGACCTTTGACAACGGCTCTATTCCCCATCAAATTCACTTG
GGTGAGCTGCATGCTATTTTGAGAAGACAAGAAGACTTTTATCCATTTTTAAAAGACAATCGTGAGAAGA
TTGAAAAAATCTTGACTTTTCGCATTCCTTATTATGTTGGTCCATTGGCGCGTGGCAATAGTCGTTTTGC
ATGGATGACTCGGAAGTCTGAAGAAACAATTACCCCATGGAATTTTGAAGAAGTTGTCGATAAAGGTGCT
TCAGCTCAATCATTTATTGAACGCATGACAAACTTTGATAAAAATCTTCCAAATGAAAAAGTACTACCAA
AACATAGTTTGCTTTATGAGTATTTTACGGTTTATAACGAATTGACAAAGGTCAAATATGTTACTGAAGG
AATGCGAAAACCAGCATTTCTTTCAGGTGAACAGAAGAAAGCCATTGTTGATTTACTCTTCAAAACAAAT
CGAAAAGTAACCGTTAAGCAATTAAAAGAAGATTATTTCAAAAAAATAGAATGTTTTGATAGTGTTGAAA
TTTCAGGAGTTGAAGATAGATTTAATGCTTCATTAGGTACCTACCATGATTTGCTAAAAATTATTAAAGA
TAAAGATTTTTTGGATAATGAAGAAAATGAAGATATCTTAGAGGATATTGTTTTAACATTGACCTTATTT
GAAGATAGGGAGATGATTGAGGAAAGACTTAAAACATATGCTCACCTCTTTGATGATAAGGTGATGAAAC
AGCTTAAACGTCGCCGTTATACTGGTTGGGGACGTTTGTCTCGAAAATTGATTAATGGTATTAGGGATAA
GCAATCTGGCAAAACAATATTAGATTTTTTGAAATCAGATGGTTTTGCCAATCGCAATTTTATGCAGCTG
ATCCATGATGATAGTTTGACATTTAAAGAAGACATTCAAAAAGCACAAGTGTCTGGACAAGGCGATAGTT
TACATGAACATATTGCAAATTTAGCTGGTAGCCCTGCTATTAAAAAAGGTATTTTACAGACTGTAAAAGT
TGTTGATGAATTGGTCAAAGTAATGGGGCGGCATAAGCCAGAAAATATCGTTATTGAAATGGCACGTGAA
AATCAGACAACTCAAAAGGGCCAGAAAAATTCGCGAGAGCGTATGAAACGAATCGAAGAAGGTATCAAAG
AATTAGGAAGTCAGATTCTTAAAGAGCATCCTGTTGAAAATACTCAATTGCAAAATGAAAAGCTCTATCT
CTATTATCTCCAAAATGGAAGAGACATGTATGTGGACCAAGAATTAGATATTAATCGTTTAAGTGATTAT
GATGTCGATCACATTGTTCCACAAAGTTTCCTTAAAGACGATTCAATAGACAATAAGGTCTTAACGCGTT
CTGATAAAAATCGTGGTAAATCGGATAACGTTCCAAGTGAAGAAGTAGTCAAAAAGATGAAAAACTATTG
GAGACAACTTCTAAACGCCAAGTTAATCACTCAACGTAAGTTTGATAATTTAACGAAAGCTGAACGTGGA
GGTTTGAGTGAACTTGATAAAGCTGGTTTTATCAAACGCCAATTGGTTGAAACTCGCCAAATCACTAAGC
ATGTGGCACAAATTTTGGATAGTCGCATGAATACTAAATACGATGAAAATGATAAACTTATTCGAGAGGT
TAAAGTGATTACCTTAAAATCTAAATTAGTTTCTGACTTCCGAAAAGATTTCCAATTCTATAAAGTACGT
GAGATTAACAATTACCATCATGCCCATGATGCGTATCTAAATGCCGTCGTTGGAACTGCTTTGATTAAGA
AATATCCAAAACTTGAATCGGAGTTTGTCTATGGTGATTATAAAGTTTATGATGTTCGTAAAATGATTGC
TAAGTCTGAGCAAGAAATAGGCAAAGCAACCGCAAAATATTTCTTTTACTCTAATATCATGAACTTCTTC
AAAACAGAAATTACACTTGCAAATGGAGAGATTCGCAAACGCCCTCTAATCGAAACTAATGGGGAAACTG
GAGAAATTGTCTGGGATAAAGGGCGAGATTTTGCCACAGTGCGCAAAGTATTGTCCATGCCCCAAGTCAA
TATTGTCAAGAAAACAGAAGTACAGACAGGCGGATTCTCCAAGGAGTCAATTTTACCAAAAAGAAATTCG
GACAAGCTTATTGCTCGTAAAAAAGACTGGGATCCAAAAAAATATGGTGGTTTTGATAGTCCAACGGTAG
CTTATTCAGTCCTAGTGGTTGCTAAGGTGGAAAAAGGGAAATCGAAGAAGTTAAAATCCGTTAAAGAGTT
ACTAGGGATCACAATTATGGAAAGAAGTTCCTTTGAAAAAAATCCGATTGACTTTTTAGAAGCTAAAGGA
TATAAGGAAGTTAAAAAAGACTTAATCATTAAACTACCTAAATATAGTCTTTTTGAGTTAGAAAACGGTC
GTAAACGGATGCTGGCTAGTGCCGGAGAATTACAAAAAGGAAATGAGCTGGCTCTGCCAAGCAAATATGT
GAATTTTTTATATTTAGCTAGTCATTATGAAAAGTTGAAGGGTAGTCCAGAAGATAACGAACAAAAACAA
TTGTTTGTGGAGCAGCATAAGCATTATTTAGATGAGATTATTGAGCAAATCAGTGAATTTTCTAAGCGTG
TTATTTTAGCAGATGCCAATTTAGATAAAGTTCTTAGTGCATATAACAAACATAGAGACAAACCAATACG
TGAACAAGCAGAAAATATTATTCATTTATTTACGTTGACGAATCTTGGAGCTCCCGCTGCTTTTAAATAT
TTTGATACAACAATTGATCGTAAACGATATACGTCTACAAAAGAAGTTTTAGATGCCACTCTTATCCATC
AATCCATCACTGGTCTTTATGAAACACGCATTGATTTGAGTCAGCTAGGAGGTGAC
